>Addgene plasmid #180246 | pET21a Wb-iPGM | addgene full sequence | sequence record 359629 | Addgene NGS Result
TGGCGAATGGG
[124 nt withheld, positions 12-135]
C
[91 nt withheld, positions 137-227]
A
[49 nt withheld, positions 229-277]
CCTTTGACGTTGGAGTCCACGTTCTTT
[37 nt withheld, positions 305-341]
ACCCTATCTCGGTCTATTCTTTTGATTTATAAGGGATTTTGCCGATTTCGGCCTATTGGTTAAAAAATGA
GCTGATTTAACAAAAATTTAACGCGAATTTTAACAAAATATTAACGTTTACAATTTCAGGTGGCACTTTT
CGGGGAAATGTGCGCGGAACCCCTATTTGTTTATTTTTCTAAATACATTCAAATATGTATCCGCTCATGA
GACAATAACCCTGATAAATGCTTCAATAATATTGAAAAAGGAAGAGTATGAGTATTCAACATTTCCGTGT
CGCCCTTATTCCCTTTTTTGCGGCATTTTGCCTTCCTGTTTTTGCTCACCCAGAAACGCTGGTGAAAGTA
AAAGATGCTGAAGATCAGTTGGGTGCACGAGTGGGTTACATCGAACTGGATCTCAACAGCGGTAAGATCC
TTGAGAGTTTTCGCCCCGAAGAACGTTTTCCAATGATGAGCACTTTTAAAGTTCTGCTATGTGGCGCGGT
ATTATCCCGTATTGACGCCGGGCAAGAGCAACTCGGTCGCCGCATACACTATTCTCAGAATGACTTGGTT
GAGTACTCACCAGTCACAGAAAAGCATCTTACGGATGGCATGACAGTAAGAGAATTATGCAGTGCTGCCA
TAACCATGAGTGATAACACTGCGGCCAACTTACTTCTGACAACGATCGGAGGACCGAAGGAGCTAACCGC
TTTTTTGCACAACATGGGGGATCATGTAACTCGCCTTGATCGTTGGGAACCGGAGCTGAATGAAGCCATA
CCAAACGACGAGCGTGACACCACGATGCCTGCAGCAATGGCAACAACGTTGCGCAAACTATTAACTGGCG
AACTACTTACTCTAGCTTCCCGGCAACAATTAATAGACTGGATGGAGGCGGATAAAGTTGCAGGACCACT
TCTGCGCTCGGCCCTTCCGGCTGGCTGGTTTATTGCTGATAAATCTGGAGCCGGTGAGCGTGGGTCTCGC
GGTATCATTGCAGCACTGGGGCCAGATGGTAAGCCCTCCCGTATCGTAGTTATCTACACGACGGGGAGTC
AGGCAACTATGGATGAACGAAATAGACAGATCGCTGAGATAGGTGCCTCACTGATTAAGCATTGGTAACT
GTCAGACCAAGTTTACTCATATATACTTTAGATTGATTTAAAACTTCATTTTTAATTTAAAAGGATCTAG
GTGAAGATCCTTTTTGATAATCTCATGACCAAAATCCCTTAACGTGAGTTTTCGTTCCACTGAGCGTCAG
ACCCCGTAGAAAAGATCAAAGGATCTTCTTGAGATCCTTTTTTTCTGCGCGTAATCTGCTGCTTGCAAAC
AAAAAAACCACCGCTACCAGCGGTGGTTTGTTTGCCGGATCAAGAGCTACCAACTCTTTTTCCGAAGGTA
ACTGGCTTCAGCAGAGCGCAGATACCAAATACTGTCCTTCTAGTGTAGCCGTAGTTAGGCCACCACTTCA
AGAACTCTGTAGCACCGCCTACATACCTCGCTCTGCTAATCCTGTTACCAGTGGCTGCTGCCAGTGGCGA
TAAGTCGTGTCTTACCGGGTTGGACTCAAGACGATAGTTACCGGATAAGGCGCAGCGGTCGGGCTGAACG
GGGGGTTCGTGCACACAGCCCAGCTTGGAGCGAACGACCTACACCGAACTGAGATACCTACAGCGTGAGC
TATGAGAAAGCGCCACGCTTCCCGAAGGGAGAAAGGCGGACAGGTATCCGGTAAGCGGCAGGGTCGGAAC
AGGAGAGCGCACGAGGGAGCTTCCAGGGGGAAACGCCTGGTATCTTTATAGTCCTGTCGGGTTTCGCCAC
CTCTGACTTGAGCGTCGATTTTTGTGATGCTCGTCAGGGGGGCGGAGCCTATGGAAAAACGCCAGCAACG
CGGCCTTTTTACGGTTCCTGGCCTTTTGCTGGCCTTTTGCTCACATGTTCTTTCCTGCGTTATCCCCTGA
TTCTGTGGATAACCGTATTACCGCCTTTGAGTGAGCTGATACCGCTCGCCGCAGCCGAACGACCGAGCGC
AGCGAGTCAGTGAGCGAGGAAGCGGAAGAGCGCCTGATGCGGTATTTTCTCCTTACGCATCTGTGCGGTA
TTTCACACCGCATATATGGTGCACTCTCAGTACAATCTGCTCTGATGCCGCATAGTTAAGCCAGTATACA
CTCCGCTATCGCTACGTGACTGGGTCATGGCTGCGCCCCGACACCCGCCAACACCCGCTGACGCGCCCTG
ACGGGCTTGTCTGCTCCCGGCATCCGCTTACAGACAAGCTGTGACCGTCTCCGGGAGCTGCATGTGTCAG
AGGTTTTCACCGTCATCACCGAAACGCGCGAGGCAGCTGCGGTAAAGCTCATCAGCGTGGTCGTGAAGCG
ATTCACAGATGTCTGCCTGTTCATCCGCGTCCAGCTCGTTGAGTTTCTCCAGAAGCGTTAATGTCTGGCT
TCTGATAAAGCGGGCCATGTTAAGGGCGGTTTTTTCCTGTTTGGTCACTGATGCCTCCGTGTAAGGGGGA
TTTCTGTTCATGGGGGTAATGATACCGATGAAACGAGAGAGGATGCTCACGATACGGGTTACTGATGATG
AACATGCCCGGTTACTGGAACGTTGTGAGGGTAAACAACTGGCGGTATGGATGCGGCGGGACCAGAGAAA
AATCACTCAGGGTCAATGCCAGCGCTTCGTTAATACAGATGTAGGTGTTCCACAGGGTAGCCAGCAGCAT
CCTGCGATGCAGATCCGGAACATAATGGTGCAGGGCGCTGACTTCCGCGTTTCCAGACTTTACGAAACAC
GGAAACCGAAGACCATTCATGTTGTTGCTCAGGTCGCAGACGTTTTGCAGCAGCAGTCGCTTCACGTTCG
CTCGCGTATCGGTGATTCATTCTGCTAACCAGTAAGGCAACCCCGCCAGCCTAGCCGGGTCCTCAACGAC
AGGAGCACGATCATGCGCACCCGTGGGGCCGCCATGCCGGCGATAATGGCCTGCTTCTCGCCGAAACGTT
TGGTGGCGGGACCAGTGACGAAGGCTTGAGCGAGGGCGTGCAAGATTCCGAATACCGCAAGCGACAGGCC
GATCATCGTCGCGCTCCAGCGAAAGCGGTCCTCGCCGAAAATGACCCAGAGCGCTGCCGGCACCTGTCCT
ACGAGTTGCATGATAAAGAAGACAGTCATAAGTGCGGCGACGATAGTCATGCCCCGCGCCCACCGGAAGG
AGCTGACTGGGTTGAAGGCTCTCAAGGGCATCGGTCGAGATCCCGGTGCCTAATGAGTGAGCTAACTTAC
ATTAATTGCGTTGCGCTCACTGCCCGCTTTCCAGTCGGGAAACCTGTCGTGCCAGCTGCATTAATGAATC
GGCCAACGCGCGGGGAGAGGCGGTTTGCGTATTGGGCGCCAGGGTGGTTTTTCTTTTCACCAGTGAGACG
GGCAACAGCTGATTGCCCTTCACCGCCTGGCCCTGAGAGAGTTGCAGCAAGCGGTCCACGCTGGTTTGCC
CCAGCAGGCGAAAATCCTGTTTGATGGTGGTTAACGGCGGGATATAACATGAGCTGTCTTCGGTATCGTC
GTATCCCACTACCGAGATATCCGCACCAACGCGCAGCCCGGACTCGGTAATGGCGCGCATTGCGCCCAGC
GCCATCTGATCGTTGGCAACCAGCATCGCAGTGGGAACGATGCCCTCATTCAGCATTTGCATGGTTTGTT
GAAAACCGGACATGGCACTCCAGTCGCCTTCCCGTTCCGCTATCGGCTGAATTTGATTGCGAGTGAGATA
TTTATGCCAGCCAGCCAGACGCAGACGCGCCGAGACAGAACTTAATGGGCCCGCTAACAGCGCGATTTGC
TGGTGACCCAATGCGACCAGATGCTCCACGCCCAGTCGCGTACCGTCTTCATGGGAGAAAATAATACTGT
TGATGGGTGTCTGGTCAGAGACATCAAGAAATAACGCCGGAACATTAGTGCAGGCAGCTTCCACAGCAAT
GGCATCCTGGTCATCCAGCGGATAGTTAATGATCAGCCCACTGACGCGTTGCGCGAGAAGATTGTGCACC
GCCGCTTTACAGGCTTCGACGCCGCTTCGTTCTACCATCGACACCACCACGCTGGCACCCAGTTGATCGG
CGCGAGATTTAATCGCCGCGACAATTTGCGACGGCGCGTGCAGGGCCAGACTGGAGGTGGCAACGCCAAT
CAGCAACGACTGTTTGCCCGCCAGTTGTTGTGCCACGCGGTTGGGAATGTAATTCAGCTCCGCCATCGCC
GCTTCCACTTTTTCCCGCGTTTTCGCAGAAACGTGGCTGGCCTGGTTCACCACGCGGGAAACGGTCTGAT
AAGAGACACCGGCATACTCTGCGACATCGTATAACGTTACTGGTTTCACATTCACCACCCTGAATTGACT
CTCTTCCGGGCGCTATCATGCCATACCGCGAAAGGTTTTGCGCCATTCGATGGTGTCCGGGATCTCGACG
CTCTCCCTTATGCGACTCCTGCATTAGGAAGCAGCCCAGTAGTAGGTTGAGGCCGTTGAGCACCGCCGCC
GCAAGGAATGGTGCATGCAAGGAGATGGCGCCCAACAGTCCCCCGGCCACGGGGCCTGCCACCATACCCA
CGCCGAAACAAGCGCTCATGAGCCCGAAGTGGCGAGCCCGATCTTCCCCATCGGTGATGTCGGCGATATA
GGCGCCAGCAACCGCACCTGTGGCGCCGGTGATGCCGGCCACGATGCGTCCGGCGTAGAGGATCGAGATC
TCGATCCCGCGAAATTAATACGACTCACTATAGGGGAATTGTGAGCGGATAACAATTCCCCTCTAGAAAT
AATTTTGTTTAACTTTAAGAAGGAGATATACATATGGCTAGCATGACTGGTGGACAGCAAATGGGTCGCG
GATCCATGGCCGAAGCAAAGAATCGAGTATGTCTGGTAGTGATTGATGGTTGGGGAATCAGTAACGAAAG
TAAAGGCAATGCAATACTAAATGCTAAAACACCGGAAATGGATGAGCTTTGTGCAATGAATTCACATCCA
ATTCAAGCACATGGCTTGCATGTTGGTTTACCGGAAGGACTTATGGGCAATTCGGAAGTGGGTCATTTAA
ACATTGGCGCTGGCCGTGTTGTTTATCAGGATATTGTGCGCATAAATTTGGCGGTCAAGAATAAAACTTT
GGTGGAAAATAAGCATTTGAAGGAAGCTGCTGAACGTGCAATTAAAGGGAATGGCCGTATGCATTTATGT
GGTTTGGTCAGCGATGGTGGTGTTCATTCACATATTGATCATTTGTTTGCTTTGATAACATCTTTGAAAC
AACTTAAAGTACCAAAGCTTTACATCCAATTCTTTGGAGATGGTCGTGATACGAGTCCAACAAGCGGAGT
TGGTTTCCTTCAACAGCTAATTGATTTTGTCAACAAGGAACAATATGGTGAAATATCAACAATAGTAGGG
CGTTACTACGCAATGGACAGAGATAAACGATGGGAACGAATTCGGGTATGTTATGATGCATTGATTGGTG
GAGTTGGTGAGAAGGCTACAGTTGATAAAGCGATTGATGTTATCAAAGGACGATATGCAAAGGATGAGAC
TGATGAATTCCTAAAACCAATAATTCTTTCGGATGAGGGACGTACAAAAGATGGTGATACTTTGATATTC
TTTGATTATCGTGCTGATCGTATGCGAGAAATCACTGAATGTATGGGTATGGAACGATACAAAGATCTTA
ATTCTGATATTAAACATCCAAAGAATATGCAAGTAATTGGAATGACTCAGTATAAGGCAGAATTTACCTT
TCCTGCACTTTTTCCTCCGGAATCTCATAAAAATGTATTGGCAGAATGGTTATCTGTAAATGGATTAACA
CAATTCCATTGTGCTGAAACAGAAAAATATGCGCACGTTACATTCTTCTTCAATGGTGGCGTGGAAAAAC
AATTTGCAAATGAAGAGCGTTGTTTAGTAGTATCTCCGAAAGTTGCCACTTATGATCTTGAACCACCAAT
GAGTTCAGCTGCAGTGGCTGATAAGGTGATTGAGCAATTGCATATCAAAAAACATCCATTTGTCATGTGC
AATTTCGCACCTCCCGATATGGTTGGCCATACTGGAGTTTATGAAGCAGCCGTGAAAGCAGTTGAAGCAA
CTGATATTGCTATCGGACGAATATATGAAGCATGTAAGAAGAACGACTATATATTGATGGTAACTGCAGA
TCATGGAAATGCTGAGAAAATGATGGCGCCAGATGGTAGCAAGCATACTGCCCACACTTGCAATTTAGTA
CCATTCACTTGTTCCTCAGTGAAATACAAATTCATGGACAAGTTACCGGATCGGGAGATGGCTCTTTGTG
ATGTTGCTCCAACAGTTCTGAAAGTTATGGGTGTGCCATTGCCATCCGAGATGACCGGACAGCCATTGGT
TAATGAAGCCCACCACCACCACCACCACCATCATCATCATTAATAACTCGAGCACCACCACCACCACCAC
TGAGATCCGGCTGCTAACAAAGCCCGAAAGGAAGCTGAGTTGGCTGCTGCCACCGCTGAGCAATAACTAG
CATAACCCCTTGGGGCCTCTAAACGGGTCTTGAGGGGTTTTTTGCTGAAAGGAGGAACTATATCCGGAT
Features (pLannotate 1.2.2; 21 found; start..end, strand, type, name):
     12..467     +  rep_origin     f1 ori (sequence partly withheld): f1 bacteriophage origin of replication; arrow indicates direction of (+) strand synthesis
    494..598     +  promoter       AmpR promoter: bla
    599..1459    +  CDS            AmpR: β-lactamase; bla; confers resistance to ampicillin, carbenicillin, and related antibiotics
   1630..2218    +  rep_origin     ori: high-copy-number ColE1/pMB1/pBR322/pUC origin of replication
   2404..2546    -  misc_feature   bom: basis of mobility region from pBR322
   2648..2839    -  CDS            rop: Rop protein, which maintains plasmids at low copy number; rop
   2856..3236    +  CDS            YPB1_ECOLX: Protein predicted: Swiss-Prot protein existence level 4. From Escherichia coli.
   3308..3599    -  CDS            TcR (fragment): tetracycline efflux protein; tet; confers resistance to tetracycline
   3614..3635    -  protein_bind   CAP binding site: CAP binding activates transcription in the presence of cAMP. E. coli catabolite activator protein
   3648..4730    -  CDS            lacI: lac repressor; lacI; The lac repressor binds to the lac operator to inhibit transcription in E. coli. This inhibition can be relieved by adding lactose or isopropyl-β-D-thiogalactopyranoside (IPTG).
   4731..4808    -  promoter       lacI promoter: lacI
   4816..5095    -  CDS            TcR (fragment): tetracycline efflux protein; tet; confers resistance to tetracycline
   5117..5135    +  promoter       T7 promoter: promoter for bacteriophage T7 RNA polymerase
   5136..5160    +  protein_bind   lac operator: The lac repressor binds to the lac operator to inhibit transcription in E. coli. This inhibition can be relieved by adding lactose or isopropyl-β-D-thiogalactopyranoside (IPTG). lac repressor encoded by lacI
   5175..5197    +  RBS            RBS: efficient ribosome binding site from bacteriophage T7 gene 10 (Olins and Rangwala, 1989)
   5205..5237    +  CDS            T7 tag (gene 10 leader): leader peptide from bacteriophage T7 gene 10 promotes efficient translation in E. coli
   5247..6791    +  CDS            ipgm-1: GPMI_BRUMA - Experimental evidence at protein level: Swiss-Prot protein existence level 1. Catalyzes the interconversion of 2-phosphoglycerate and 3- phosphoglycerate. From Brugia malayi (Filarial nematode worm).
   6791..6811    +  CDS            9xHis (fragment): 9xHis affinity tag
   6834..6851    +  CDS            9xHis (fragment): 9xHis affinity tag
   6861..6910    +  CDS            SET1 (fragment): solubility-enhancement tag derived from T7 phage gene 10B
   6918..6965    +  terminator     T7 terminator: transcription terminator for bacteriophage T7 RNA polymerase
