[The description below was written by a language model from this plasmid's Addgene catalogue record and pLannotate feature annotations shown in this document.]
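Description:
pET21a Wb-iPGM is a bacterial expression plasmid of about 7 kb, built on the pET21a backbone, for producing recombinant cofactor-independent (2,3-bisphosphoglycerate-independent) phosphoglycerate mutase from the filarial nematode Wuchereria bancrofti. It is maintained in E. coli through a ColE1/pBR322-type origin, accompanied by the bom region and the rop gene, and selected with ampicillin via the β-lactamase gene. An f1 phage origin is also present. The catalogue lists it as high copy, although rop normally moderates copy number in this backbone family. Short tetracycline-resistance fragments in the annotation are pBR322 remnants, not functional markers.

The synthesized iPGM open reading frame was inserted between the BamHI and XhoI sites, downstream of a T7 promoter with an adjacent lac operator and the strong T7 gene 10 ribosome binding site, and it is followed by the T7 terminator. The plasmid carries lacI, so transcription stays repressed until IPTG is added in a host that supplies T7 RNA polymerase. The annotation places the short T7 tag leader just upstream of the insert, so it may be fused at the N-terminus, though the record does not mention this. The automated annotation labels the coding region by its closest database match, the Brugia malayi orthologue, whereas the depositor identifies it as the W. bancrofti gene. A histidine tract directly follows the enzyme, consistent with the stated C-terminal His10 tag. A second His stretch annotated further downstream probably corresponds to the vector's own His tag, but whether it is translated cannot be determined from the record. The tagged enzyme, which interconverts 2- and 3-phosphoglycerate, can be purified by metal-affinity methods. The associated work concerns cyclic peptide inhibitors of such glycolytic mutases.
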