Addgene plasmid #180246: pET21a Wb-iPGM
Purpose: Bacterial expression plasmid for production of recombinant Wuchereria bancrofti iPGM His10
Depositing lab: James Inglese. Depositing organization: National Center for Advancing Translational Sciences (NCATS). Publication: Serum-Stable and Selective Backbone-N-Methylated Cyclic Peptides That Inhibit Prokaryotic Glycolytic Mutases. van Neer RHP, Dranchak PK, Liu L, Aitha M, Queme B, Kimura H, Katoh T, Battaile KP, Lovell S, Inglese J, Suga H. ACS Chem Biol. 2022 Aug 19;17(8):2284-2295. doi: 10.1021/acschembio.2c00403. Epub 2022 Jul 29. PubMed 35904259.
Backbone
  Vector backbone: pET21a
  Backbone manufacturer: EMD Biosciences
  Backbone size w/o insert (bp): 5443
  Total vector size (bp): 6990
  Vector type: Bacterial Expression
Growth in bacteria
  Bacterial resistance: Ampicillin, 100 μg/mL
  Growth temperature: 37°C
  Growth strain: DH5alpha
  Copy number: High Copy
Gene/Insert
  Gene/Insert name: Wuchereria bancrofti iPGM-10His (alt names: Wb iPGM; W. bancrofti iPGM-10His; 2, 3-bisphosphoglycerate-independent phosphoglycerate mutase)
  Species: Wuchereria bancrofti
  GenBank ID: EU178754.1
  Promoter: T7
  Tag / fusion protein: His (C terminal on insert)
  Cloning method: Restriction Enzyme; 5′ cloning site BamH1 (not destroyed); 3′ cloning site Xho1 (not destroyed)
  Sequencing primers: 5′ T7 promotor primer #69348-3; 3′ T7 terminator primer #69337-3
Terms and licenses: Academic/Nonprofit Terms; Industry Terms: Not Available to Industry
Depositor comments: Wb-iPGM His10 was synthetized by BioBasic and cloned into pET21a using BamH1/Xho1 restriction sites
How to cite: pET21a Wb-iPGM was a gift from James Inglese (Addgene plasmid # 180246 ; http://n2t.net/addgene:180246 ; RRID:Addgene_180246)
